Addgene plasmid #48611: pFUSB4_TTAT
Depositing lab: Stephen Ekker. Depositing organization: Mayo Foundation for Medical Education and Research. Publication: High Efficiency In Vivo Genome Engineering with a Simplified 15-RVD GoldyTALEN Design. Ma AC, Lee HB, Clark KJ, Ekker SC. PLoS One. 2013 May 29;8(5):e65259. doi: 10.1371/journal.pone.0065259. Print 2013. PubMed 23734242.
Backbone
  Vector backbone: pFUS_B4
  Vector type: Mammalian Expression, TALEN
Growth in bacteria
  Bacterial resistance: Spectinomycin, 50 μg/mL
  Growth temperature: 37°C
  Growth strain: Top10
  Copy number: Unknown
Gene/Insert
  Gene/Insert name: RVD sequence: NG NG NI NG
  Species: Synthetic
  Cloning method: Unknown
  Sequencing primers: 5′ ttgatgcctggcagttccct; 3′ cgaaccgaacaggcttatgt
Terms and licenses: Academic/Nonprofit Terms; Industry Terms: Not Available to Industry
Depositor comments: Plasmid was created using Golden Gate cloning.
How to cite: pFUSB4_TTAT was a gift from Stephen Ekker (Addgene plasmid # 48611 ; http://n2t.net/addgene:48611 ; RRID:Addgene_48611)
