[The description below was written by a language model from this plasmid's Addgene catalogue record and pLannotate feature annotations shown in this document.]
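Description:
pFUSB4_TTAT is a small (about 2.9 kb) intermediate array plasmid for Golden Gate assembly of TAL effector nucleases, built on the pFUS_B4 backbone. It carries a pre-assembled synthetic block of four TALE repeats with the repeat-variable diresidues NG NG NI NG. Under the standard TALE code, where NG recognises T and NI recognises A, this block reads the DNA sequence TTAT reflected in the name. The depositor notes that the plasmid was itself made by Golden Gate cloning. The catalogue lists it under mammalian expression and TALEN vector types, but the annotated features include no eukaryotic promoter, nuclease domain or polyadenylation signal. It is therefore best understood as a bacterial cloning module rather than an expression construct in its own right.

The plasmid is propagated in E. coli through a high-copy ColE1/pUC-type origin and selected with spectinomycin through the aadA (SmR) aminoglycoside adenylyltransferase gene. This gene sits downstream of a class 1 integron Pc promoter fragment and a remnant of a gentamicin acetyltransferase gene. Only short fragments of lacZα and lacI remain, which fits replacement of a lacZα screening cassette by the repeat array, and rrnB T1 and T2 terminators flank this region. The automated annotation does not label the TALE repeats themselves, which presumably occupy the unannotated stretch near the start of the sequence.

The associated publication describes a simplified 15-RVD GoldyTALEN design for in vivo genome engineering. Within such a scheme, a ready-made four-repeat module like this one would be combined with other repeat arrays and a final half repeat in a TALEN destination vector, reducing the number of assembly steps needed to build a custom nuclease.
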