Features (pLannotate 1.2.2; 8 found; start..end, strand, type, name):
      3..39      -  CDS            lacZα (fragment): LacZα fragment of β-galactosidase; lacZ fragment
    596..619     +  promoter       Pc promoter (fragment): intI1 (promoter lies within the coding sequence); class 1 integron promoter
    795..851     +  CDS            GmR (fragment): gentamycin acetyltransferase; aacC1; confers resistance to gentamycin
    858..1649    +  CDS            SmR: aminoglycoside adenylyltransferase (Murphy, 1985); aadA; confers resistance to spectinomycin and streptomycin
   1742..2330    +  rep_origin     ori: high-copy-number ColE1/pMB1/pBR322/pUC origin of replication
   2513..2605    +  CDS            lacI (fragment): lac repressor; lacI; The lac repressor binds to the lac operator to inhibit transcription in E. coli. This inhibition can be relieved by adding lactose or isopropyl-β-D-thiogalactopyranoside (IPTG).
   2660..2687    -  terminator     rrnB T2 terminator: transcription terminator T2 from the E. coli rrnB gene
   2819..2862    +  terminator     rrnB T1 terminator: Escherichia coli rrnB; transcription terminator T1 from the E. coli rrnB gene
>Addgene plasmid #48611 | pFUSB4_TTAT | depositor full sequence | sequence record 70311 | Full Sequence
ATGTTTTCCCAGTCACGACGTTGTAAAACGACGGCCAGTCTTAAGCGTCTCATGGCCTGACCCCGGACCA
AGTGGTGGCCTATCGCCAGCAACGGTGGCGGCAAGCAAGCGCTCGAAACGGTGCAGCGGCTGTTGCCGGT
GCTGTGCCAGGACCATGGCCTGACCCCGGACCAAGTGGTGGCTATCGCCAGCAACGGTGGCGGCAAGCAA
GCGCTCGAAACGGTGCAGCGGCTGTTGCCGGTGCTGTGCCAGGACCATGGCCTGACCCCGGACCAAGTGG
TGGCTATCGCCAGCAACATTGGCGGCAAGCAAGCGCTCGAAACGGTGCAGCGGCTGTTGCCGGTGCTGTG
CCAGGACCATGGCCTGACCCCGGACCAAGTGGTGGCTATCGCCAGCAACGGTGGCGGCAAGCAAGCGCTC
GAAACGGTGCAGCGGCTGTTGCCGGTGCTGTGCCAGGACCATGGCCTGACCCCGGACCAAGTGGTGGCTA
TCGAGACGTCTAGACCAGCCAGGACAGAAATGCCTCGACTTCGCTGCTACCCAAGGTTGCCGGGTGACGC
ACACCGTGGAAACGGATGAAGGCACGAACCCAGTGGACATAAGCCTGTTCGGTTCGTAAGCTGTAATGCA
AGTAGCGTATGCGCTCACGCAACTGGTCCAGAACCTTGACCGAACGCAGCGGTGGTAACGGCGCAGTGGC
GGTTTTCATGGCTTGTTATGACTGTTTTTTTGGGGTACAGTCTATGCCTCGGGCATCCAAGCAGCAAGCG
CGTTACGCCGTGGGTCGATGTTTGATGTTATGGAGCAGCAACGATGTTACGCAGCAGGGCAGTCGCCCTA
AAACAAAGTTAAACATTATGAGGGAAGCGGTGATCGCCGAAGTATCGACTCAACTATCAGAGGTAGTTGG
CGTCATCGAGCGCCATCTCGAACCGACGTTGCTGGCCGTACATTTGTACGGCTCCGCAGTGGATGGCGGC
CTGAAGCCACACAGTGATATTGATTTGCTGGTTACGGTGACCGTAAGGCTTGATGAAACAACGCGGCGAG
CTTTGATCAACGACCTTTTGGAAACTTCGGCTTCCCCTGGAGAGAGCGAGATTCTCCGCGCTGTAGAAGT
CACCATTGTTGTGCACGACGACATCATTCCGTGGCGTTATCCAGCTAAGCGCGAACTGCAATTTGGAGAA
TGGCAGCGCAATGACATTCTTGCAGGTATCTTCGAGCCAGCCACGATCGACATTGATCTGGCTATCTTGC
TGACAAAAGCAAGAGAACATAGCGTTGCCTTGGTAGGTCCAGCGGCGGAGGAACTCTTTGATCCGGTTCC
TGAACAGGATCTATTTGAGGCGCTAAATGAAACCTTAACGCTATGGAACTCGCCGCCCGACTGGGCTGGC
GATGAGCGAAATGTAGTGCTTACGTTGTCCCGCATTTGGTACAGCGCAGTAACCGGCAAAATCGCGCCGA
AGGATGTCGCTGCCGACTGGGCAATGGAGCGCCTGCCGGCCCAGTATCAGCCCGTCATACTTGAAGCTAG
ACAGGCTTATCTTGGACAAGAAGAAGATCGCTTGGCCTCGCGCGCAGATCAGTTGGAAGAATTTGTCCAC
TACGTGAAAGGCGAGATCACCAAGGTAGTCGGCAAATAACCCTCGAGCCACCCATGACCAAAATCCCTTA
ACGTGAGTTACGCGTCGTTCCACTGAGCGTCAGACCCCGTAGAAAAGATCAAAGGATCTTCTTGAGATCC
TTTTTTTCTGCGCGTAATCTGCTGCTTGCAAACAAAAAAACCACCGCTACCAGCGGTGGTTTGTTTGCCG
GATCAAGAGCTACCAACTCTTTTTCCGAAGGTAACTGGCTTCAGCAGAGCGCAGATACCAAATACTGTCC
TTCTAGTGTAGCCGTAGTTAGGCCACCACTTCAAGAACTCTGTAGCACCGCCTACATACCTCGCTCTGCT
AATCCTGTTACCAGTGGCTGCTGCCAGTGGCGATAAGTCGTGTCTTACCGGGTTGGACTCAAGACGATAG
TTACCGGATAAGGCGCAGCGGTCGGGCTGAACGGGGGGTTCGTGCACACAGCCCAGCTTGGAGCGAACGA
CCTACACCGAACTGAGATACCTACAGCGTGAGCATTGAGAAAGCGCCACGCTTCCCGAAGGGAGAAAGGC
GGACAGGTATCCGGTAAGCGGCAGGGTCGGAACAGGAGAGCGCACGAGGGAGCTTCCAGGGGGAAACGCC
TGGTATCTTTATAGTCCTGTCGGGTTTCGCCACCTCTGACTTGAGCGTCGATTTTTGTGATGCTCGTCAG
GGGGGCGGAGCCTATGGAAAAACGCCAGCAACGCGGCCTTTTTACGGTTCCTGGCCTTTTGCTGGCCTTT
TGCTCACATGTTCTTTCCTGCGTTATCCCCTGATTCTGTGGATAACCGTATTACCGCCTTTGAGTGAGCT
GATACCGCTCGCCGCAGCCGAACGACCGAGCGCAGCGAGTCAGTGAGCGAGGAAGCGGAAGAGCGCCCAA
TACGCAAACCGCCTCTCCCCGCGCGTTGGCCGATTCATTAATGCAGCTGGCACGACAGGTTTCCCGACTG
GAAAGCGGGCAGTGAGCGCAACGCAATTAATACGCGTACCGCTAGCCAGGAAGAGTTTGTAGAAACGCAA
AAAGGCCATCCGTCAGGATGGCCTTCTGCTTAGTTTGATGCCTGGCAGTTTATGGCGGGCGTCCTGCCCG
CCACCCTCCGGGCCGTTGCTTCACAACGTTCAAATCCGCTCCCGGCGGATTTGTCCTACTCAGGAGAGCG
TTCACCGACAAACAACAGATAAAACGAAAGGCCCAGTCTTCCGACTGAGCCTTTCGTTTTATTTGATGCC
TGGCAGTTCCCTACTCTCGCGTTAACGCTAGCATGG
