>Addgene plasmid #48611 | pFUSB4_TTAT | addgene partial sequence | sequence record 71361 | pCR8_F1 5'-ttgatgcctggcagttccct-3'
TTGTAAAACGACGGCCAGTCTTAAGCGTCTCATGGCCTGACCCCGGACCAAGTGGTGGCTATCGCCAGCA
ACGGTGGCGGCAAGCAAGCGCTCGAAACGGTGCAGCGGCTGTTGCCGGTGCTGTGCCAGGACCATGGCCT
GACCCCGGACCAAGTGGTGGCTATCGCCAGCAACGGTGGCGGCAAGCAAGCGCTCGAAACGGTGCAGCGG
CTGTTGCCGGTGCTGTGCCAGGACCATGGCCTGACCCCGGACCAAGTGGTGGCTATCGCCAGCAACATTG
GCGGCAAGCAAGCGCTCGAAACGGTGCAGCGGCTGTTGCCGGTGCTGTGCCAGGACCATGGCCTGACCCC
GGACCAAGTGGTGGCTATCGCCAGCAACGGTGGCGGCAAGCAAGCGCTCGAAACGGTGCAGCGGCTGTTG
CCGGTGCTGTGCCAGGACCATGGCCTGACCCCGGACCAAGTGGTGGCTATCGAGACGTCTAGACCAGCCA
GGACAGAAATGCCTCGACTTCGCTGCTACCCAAGGTTGCCGGGTGACGCACACCGTGGAAACGGATGAAG
GCACGAACCCAGTGGACATAAGCCTGTTCGGTTCGTAAGCTGTAATGCAAGTAGCGTATGCGCTCACGCA
ACTGGTCCAGAACCTTGACCGAACGCAGCGGTGGTAACGGCGCAGTGGCGGTTTTCATGGCTTGTTATGA
CTGTTTTTTTGGGGTACAGTCTATGCCTCGGGCATCCAAGCAGCAAGCGCGTTACGCCGTGGGTCGATGT
TTGATGTTATGGAGCAGCAACGATGTTACGCAGCAGGGCAGTCGCCCTAAAACAAAGTTAAACATTATGA
GGGAAGCGGTGATCGCCGAA
